>Addgene plasmid #97004 | pEAHISMRSATAG | depositor full sequence | sequence record 178571 | full coding sequence for MRSA TAG protein and his tag
TGGCGAATGGG
[124 nt withheld, positions 12-135]
C
[91 nt withheld, positions 137-227]
A
[49 nt withheld, positions 229-277]
CCTTTGACGTTGGAGTCCACGTTCTTT
[37 nt withheld, positions 305-341]
ACCCTATCTCGGTCTATTCTTTTGATTTATAAGGGATTTTGCCGATTTCGGCCTATTGGTTAAAAAATGA
GCTGATTTAACAAAAATTTAACGCGAATTTTAACAAAATATTAACGTTTACAATTTCAGGTGGCACTTTT
CGGGGAAATGTGCGCGGAACCCCTATTTGTTTATTTTTCTAAATACATTCAAATATGTATCCGCTCATGA
GACAATAACCCTGATAAATGCTTCAATAATATTGAAAAAGGAAGAGTATGAGTATTCAACATTTCCGTGT
CGCCCTTATTCCCTTTTTTGCGGCATTTTGCCTTCCTGTTTTTGCTCACCCAGAAACGCTGGTGAAAGTA
AAAGATGCTGAAGATCAGTTGGGTGCACGAGTGGGTTACATCGAACTGGATCTCAACAGCGGTAAGATCC
TTGAGAGTTTTCGCCCCGAAGAACGTTTTCCAATGATGAGCACTTTTAAAGTTCTGCTATGTGGCGCGGT
ATTATCCCGTATTGACGCCGGGCAAGAGCAACTCGGTCGCCGCATACACTATTCTCAGAATGACTTGGTT
GAGTACTCACCAGTCACAGAAAAGCATCTTACGGATGGCATGACAGTAAGAGAATTATGCAGTGCTGCCA
TAACCATGAGTGATAACACTGCGGCCAACTTACTTCTGACAACGATCGGAGGACCGAAGGAGCTAACCGC
TTTTTTGCACAACATGGGGGATCATGTAACTCGCCTTGATCGTTGGGAACCGGAGCTGAATGAAGCCATA
CCAAACGACGAGCGTGACACCACGATGCCTGCAGCAATGGCAACAACGTTGCGCAAACTATTAACTGGCG
AACTACTTACTCTAGCTTCCCGGCAACAATTAATAGACTGGATGGAGGCGGATAAAGTTGCAGGACCACT
TCTGCGCTCGGCCCTTCCGGCTGGCTGGTTTATTGCTGATAAATCTGGAGCCGGTGAGCGTGGGTCTCGC
GGTATCATTGCAGCACTGGGGCCAGATGGTAAGCCCTCCCGTATCGTAGTTATCTACACGACGGGGAGTC
AGGCAACTATGGATGAACGAAATAGACAGATCGCTGAGATAGGTGCCTCACTGATTAAGCATTGGTAACT
GTCAGACCAAGTTTACTCATATATACTTTAGATTGATTTAAAACTTCATTTTTAATTTAAAAGGATCTAG
GTGAAGATCCTTTTTGATAATCTCATGACCAAAATCCCTTAACGTGAGTTTTCGTTCCACTGAGCGTCAG
ACCCCGTAGAAAAGATCAAAGGATCTTCTTGAGATCCTTTTTTTCTGCGCGTAATCTGCTGCTTGCAAAC
AAAAAAACCACCGCTACCAGCGGTGGTTTGTTTGCCGGATCAAGAGCTACCAACTCTTTTTCCGAAGGTA
ACTGGCTTCAGCAGAGCGCAGATACCAAATACTGTCCTTCTAGTGTAGCCGTAGTTAGGCCACCACTTCA
AGAACTCTGTAGCACCGCCTACATACCTCGCTCTGCTAATCCTGTTACCAGTGGCTGCTGCCAGTGGCGA
TAAGTCGTGTCTTACCGGGTTGGACTCAAGACGATAGTTACCGGATAAGGCGCAGCGGTCGGGCTGAACG
GGGGGTTCGTGCACACAGCCCAGCTTGGAGCGAACGACCTACACCGAACTGAGATACCTACAGCGTGAGC
TATGAGAAAGCGCCACGCTTCCCGAAGGGAGAAAGGCGGACAGGTATCCGGTAAGCGGCAGGGTCGGAAC
AGGAGAGCGCACGAGGGAGCTTCCAGGGGGAAACGCCTGGTATCTTTATAGTCCTGTCGGGTTTCGCCAC
CTCTGACTTGAGCGTCGATTTTTGTGATGCTCGTCAGGGGGGCGGAGCCTATGGAAAAACGCCAGCAACG
CGGCCTTTTTACGGTTCCTGGCCTTTTGCTGGCCTTTTGCTCACATGTTCTTTCCTGCGTTATCCCCTGA
TTCTGTGGATAACCGTATTACCGCCTTTGAGTGAGCTGATACCGCTCGCCGCAGCCGAACGACCGAGCGC
AGCGAGTCAGTGAGCGAGGAAGCGGAAGAGCGCCTGATGCGGTATTTTCTCCTTACGCATCTGTGCGGTA
TTTCACACCGCATATATGGTGCACTCTCAGTACAATCTGCTCTGATGCCGCATAGTTAAGCCAGTATACA
CTCCGCTATCGCTACGTGACTGGGTCATGGCTGCGCCCCGACACCCGCCAACACCCGCTGACGCGCCCTG
ACGGGCTTGTCTGCTCCCGGCATCCGCTTACAGACAAGCTGTGACCGTCTCCGGGAGCTGCATGTGTCAG
AGGTTTTCACCGTCATCACCGAAACGCGCGAGGCAGCTGCGGTAAAGCTCATCAGCGTGGTCGTGAAGCG
ATTCACAGATGTCTGCCTGTTCATCCGCGTCCAGCTCGTTGAGTTTCTCCAGAAGCGTTAATGTCTGGCT
TCTGATAAAGCGGGCCATGTTAAGGGCGGTTTTTTCCTGTTTGGTCACTGATGCCTCCGTGTAAGGGGGA
TTTCTGTTCATGGGGGTAATGATACCGATGAAACGAGAGAGGATGCTCACGATACGGGTTACTGATGATG
AACATGCCCGGTTACTGGAACGTTGTGAGGGTAAACAACTGGCGGTATGGATGCGGCGGGACCAGAGAAA
AATCACTCAGGGTCAATGCCAGCGCTTCGTTAATACAGATGTAGGTGTTCCACAGGGTAGCCAGCAGCAT
CCTGCGATGCAGATCCGGAACATAATGGTGCAGGGCGCTGACTTCCGCGTTTCCAGACTTTACGAAACAC
GGAAACCGAAGACCATTCATGTTGTTGCTCAGGTCGCAGACGTTTTGCAGCAGCAGTCGCTTCACGTTCG
CTCGCGTATCGGTGATTCATTCTGCTAACCAGTAAGGCAACCCCGCCAGCCTAGCCGGGTCCTCAACGAC
AGGAGCACGATCATGCGCACCCGTGGCCAGGACCCAACGCTGCCCGAGATCTCGATCCCGCGAAATTAAT
ACGACTCACTATAGGGAGACCACAACGGTTTCCCTCTAGAAATAATTTTGTTTAACTTTAAGAAGGAGAT
ATACATATGTCGTACTACCATCACCATCACCATCACGATTACGACATCCCAACGACCGAAAACCTGTATT
TTCAGGGCGCCATGGATGAATGCGCATTTGGTACTAAAGATCCAGTCTACTTAAACTATCATGATCATGT
ATGGGGACAACCGCTCTATGATAGCAAGGCATTGTTTAAACTTTTAGCATTAGAATCACAACATGCTGGG
CTATCTTGGTTAACTATTTTAAAAAAGAAAGAAGCCTATGAAGAAGCATTTTATGATTTCGAACCAGAAA
AGGTAGCACAAATGACCGCTCAAGATATCGACCGCTTAATGACTTTTCCAAATATCGTTCATCATCGTAA
AAAATTAGAAGCAATTGTTAATCAAGCTCAAGGGTATTTAAAAATTGAACAAGCATATGGTAGTTTTAGT
AAATTTTTATGGTCTTATGTAAATGGTAAGCCTAAAGATTTGCAGTATGAACATGCTTCTGATCGTATCA
CAGTTGATGATACTGCAACACAACTATCTAAAGATTTAAAACAATACGGGTTTAAATTTTTAGGTCCAGT
AACAGTATTTTCGTTTTTAGAAGCAGCTGGTTTATATGATGCACATTTAAAAGATTGTCCATCAAAGCCT
AAACACAATTAAGGATCCGAATTCGAGCTCCGTCGACAAGCTTGCGGCCGCACTCGAGCACCACCACCAC
CACCACTGAGATCCGGCTGCTAACAAAGCCCGAAAGGAAGCTGAGTTGGCTGCTGCCACCGCTGAGCAAT
AACTAGCATAACCCCTTGGGGCCTCTAAACGGGTCTTGAGGGGTTTTTTGCTGAAAGGAGGAACTATATC
CGGAT
Features (pLannotate 1.2.2; 14 found; start..end, strand, type, name):
     12..467     +  rep_origin     f1 ori (sequence partly withheld): f1 bacteriophage origin of replication; arrow indicates direction of (+) strand synthesis
    494..598     +  promoter       AmpR promoter: bla
    599..1459    +  CDS            AmpR: β-lactamase; bla; confers resistance to ampicillin, carbenicillin, and related antibiotics
   1630..2218    +  rep_origin     ori: high-copy-number ColE1/pMB1/pBR322/pUC origin of replication
   2404..2546    -  misc_feature   bom: basis of mobility region from pBR322
   2648..2839    -  CDS            rop: Rop protein, which maintains plasmids at low copy number; rop
   2856..3236    +  CDS            YPB1_ECOLX: Protein predicted: Swiss-Prot protein existence level 4. From Escherichia coli.
   3348..3366    +  promoter       T7 promoter: promoter for bacteriophage T7 RNA polymerase
   3398..3420    +  RBS            RBS: efficient ribosome binding site from bacteriophage T7 gene 10 (Olins and Rangwala, 1989)
   3438..3457    +  CDS            8xHis (fragment): 8xHis affinity tag
   3479..3499    +  CDS            TEV site: tobacco etch virus (TEV) protease recognition and cleavage site
   4110..4127    +  CDS            9xHis (fragment): 9xHis affinity tag
   4137..4186    +  CDS            SET1 (fragment): solubility-enhancement tag derived from T7 phage gene 10B
   4194..4241    +  terminator     T7 terminator: transcription terminator for bacteriophage T7 RNA polymerase
