>Addgene plasmid #97004 | pEAHISMRSATAG | addgene full sequence | sequence record 183102 | Addgene NGS Result
TGGCGAATGGG
[124 nt withheld, positions 12-135]
C
[91 nt withheld, positions 137-227]
A
[49 nt withheld, positions 229-277]
CCTTTGACGTTGGAGTCCACGTTCTTT
[37 nt withheld, positions 305-341]
ACCCTATCTCGGTCTATTCTTTTGATTTATAAGGGATTTTGCCGATTTCGGCCTATTGGTTAAAAAATGA
GCTGATTTAACAAAAATTTAACGCGAATTTTAACAAAATATTAACGCTTACAATTTAGGTGGCACTTTTC
GGGGAAATGTGCGCGGAACCCCTATTTGTTTATTTTTCTAAATACATTCAAATATGTATCCGCTCATGAG
ACAATAACCCTGATAAATGCTTCAATAATATTGAAAAAGGAAGAGTATGAGTATTCAACATTTCCGTGTC
GCCCTTATTCCCTTTTTTGCGGCATTTTGCCTTCCTGTTTTTGCTCACCCAGAAACGCTGGTGAAAGTAA
AAGATGCTGAAGATCAGTTGGGTGCACGAGTGGGTTACATCGAACTGGATCTCAACAGCGGTAAGATCCT
TGAGAGTTTTCGCCCCGAAGAACGTTTTCCAATGATGAGCACTTTTAAAGTTCTGCTATGTGGCGCGGTA
TTATCCCGTATTGACGCCGGGCAAGAGCAACTCGGTCGCCGCATACACTATTCTCAGAATGACTTGGTTG
AGTACTCACCAGTCACAGAAAAGCATCTTACGGATGGCATGACAGTAAGAGAATTATGCAGTGCTGCCAT
AACCATGAGTGATAACACTGCGGCCAACTTACTTCTGACAACGATCGGAGGACCGAAGGAGCTAACCGCT
TTTTTGCACAACATGGGGGATCATGTAACTCGCCTTGATCGTTGGGAACCGGAGCTGAATGAAGCCATAC
CAAACGACGAGCGTGACACCACGATGCCTGCAGCAATGGCAACAACGTTGCGCAAACTATTAACTGGCGA
ACTACTTACTCTAGCTTCCCGGCAACAATTAATAGACTGGATGGAGGCGGATAAAGTTGCAGGACCACTT
CTGCGCTCGGCCCTTCCGGCTGGCTGGTTTATTGCTGATAAATCTGGAGCCGGTGAGCGTGGGTCTCGCG
GTATCATTGCAGCACTGGGGCCAGATGGTAAGCCCTCCCGTATCGTAGTTATCTACACGACGGGGAGTCA
GGCAACTATGGATGAACGAAATAGACAGATCGCTGAGATAGGTGCCTCACTGATTAAGCATTGGTAACTG
TCAGACCAAGTTTACTCATATATACTTTAGATTGATTTAAAACTTCATTTTTAATTTAAAAGGATCTAGG
TGAAGATCCTTTTTGATAATCTCATGACCAAAATCCCTTAACGTGAGTTTTCGTTCCACTGAGCGTCAGA
CCCCGTAGAAAAGATCAAAGGATCTTCTTGAGATCCTTTTTTTCTGCGCGTAATCTGCTGCTTGCAAACA
AAAAAACCACCGCTACCAGCGGTGGTTTGTTTGCCGGATCAAGAGCTACCAACTCTTTTTCCGAAGGTAA
CTGGCTTCAGCAGAGCGCAGATACCAAATACTGTCCTTCTAGTGTAGCCGTAGTTAGGCCACCACTTCAA
GAACTCTGTAGCACCGCCTACATACCTCGCTCTGCTAATCCTGTTACCAGTGGCTGCTGCCAGTGGCGAT
AAGTCGTGTCTTACCGGGTTGGACTCAAGACGATAGTTACCGGATAAGGCGCAGCGGTCGGGCTGAACGG
GGGGTTCGTGCACACAGCCCAGCTTGGAGCGAACGACCTACACCGAACTGAGATACCTACAGCGTGAGCT
ATGAGAAAGCGCCACGCTTCCCGAAGGGAGAAAGGCGGACAGGTATCCGGTAAGCGGCAGGGTCGGAACA
GGAGAGCGCACGAGGGAGCTTCCAGGGGGAAACGCCTGGTATCTTTATAGTCCTGTCGGGTTTCGCCACC
TCTGACTTGAGCGTCGATTTTTGTGATGCTCGTCAGGGGGGCGGAGCCTATGGAAAAACGCCAGCAACGC
GGCCTTTTTACGGTTCCTGGCCTTTTGCTGGCCTTTTGCTCACATGTTCTTTCCTGCGTTATCCCCTGAT
TCTGTGGATAACCGTATTACCGCCTTTGAGTGAGCTGATACCGCTCGCCGCAGCCGAACGACCGAGCGCA
GCGAGTCAGTGAGCGAGGAAGCGGAAGAGCGCCTGATGCGGTATTTTCTCCTTACGCATCTGTGCGGTAT
TTCACACCGCAATGGTGCACTCTCAGTACAATCTGCTCTGATGCCGCATAGTTAAGCCAGTATACACTCC
GCTATCGCTACGTGACTGGGTCATGGCTGCGCCCCGACACCCGCCAACACCCGCTGACGCGCCCTGACGG
GCTTGTCTGCTCCCGGCATCCGCTTACAGACAAGCTGTGACCGTCTCCGGGAGCTGCATGTGTCAGAGGT
TTTCACCGTCATCACCGAAACGCGCGAGGCAGCTGCGGTAAAGCTCATCAGCGTGGTCGTGAAGCGATTC
ACAGATGTCTGCCTGTTCATCCGCGTCCAGCTCGTTGAGTTTCTCCAGAAGCGTTAATGTCTGGCTTCTG
ATAAAGCGGGCCATGTTAAGGGCGGTTTTTTCCTGTTTGGTCACTGATGCCTCCGTGTAAGGGGGATTTC
TGTTCATGGGGGTAATGATACCGATGAAACGAGAGAGGATGCTCACGATACGGGTTACTGATGATGAACA
TGCCCGGTTACTGGAACGTTGTGAGGGTAAACAACTGGCGGTATGGATGCGGCGGGACCAGAGAAAAATC
ACTCAGGGTCAATGCCAGCGCTTCGTTAATACAGATGTAGGTGTTCCACAGGGTAGCCAGCAGCATCCTG
CGATGCAGATCCGGAACATAATGGTGCAGGGCGCTGACTTCCGCGTTTCCAGACTTTACGAAACACGGAA
ACCGAAGACCATTCATGTTGTTGCTCAGGTCGCAGACGTTTTGCAGCAGCAGTCGCTTCACGTTCGCTCG
CGTATCGGTGATTCATTCTGCTAACCAGTAAGGCAACCCCGCCAGCCTAGCCGGGTCCTCAACGACAGGA
GCACGATCATGCGCACCCGTGGCCAGGACCCAACGCTGCCCGAGATCTCGATCCCGCGAAATTAATACGA
CTCACTATAGGGAGACCACAACGGTTTCCCTCTAGAAATAATTTTGTTTAACTTTAAGAAGGAGATATAC
ATATGTCGTACTACCATCACCATCACCATCACGATTACGACATCCCAACGACCGAAAACCTGTATTTTCA
GGGCGCCATGGATGAATGCGCATTTGGTACTAAAGATCCAGTCTACTTAAACTATCATGATCATGTATGG
GGACAACCGCTCTATGATAGCAAGGCATTGTTTAAACTTTTAGCATTAGAATCACAACATGCTGGGCTAT
CTTGGTTAACTATTTTAAAAAAGAAAGAAGCCTATGAAGAAGCATTTTATGATTTCGAACCAGAAAAGGT
AGCACAAATGACCGCTCAAGATATCGACCGCTTAATGACTTTTCCAAATATCGTTCATCATCGTAAAAAA
TTAGAAGCAATTGTTAATCAAGCTCAAGGGTATTTAAAAATTGAACAAGCATATGGTAGTTTTAGTAAAT
TTTTATGGTCTTATGTAAATGGTAAGCCTAAAGATTTGCAGTATGAACATGCTTCTGATCGTATCACAGT
TGATGATACTGCAACACAACTATCTAAAGATTTAAAACAATACGGGTTTAAATTTTTAGGTCCAGTAACA
GTATTTTCGTTTTTAGAAGCAGCTGGTTTATATGATGCACATTTAAAAGATTGTCCATCAAAGCCTAAAC
ACAATTAAGGATCCGAATTCGAGCTCCGTCGACAAGCTTGCGGCCGCACTCGAGCACCACCACCACCACC
ACTGAGATCCGGCTGCTAACAAAGCCCGAAAGGAAGCTGAGTTGGCTGCTGCCACCGCTGAGCAATAACT
AGCATAACCCCTTGGGGCCTCTAAACGGGTCTTGAGGGGTTTTTTGCTGAAAGGAGGAACTATATCCGGA
T
Features (pLannotate 1.2.2; 14 found; start..end, strand, type, name):
     12..440     +  rep_origin     f1 ori (sequence partly withheld): f1 bacteriophage origin of replication; arrow indicates direction of (+) strand synthesis
    493..597     +  promoter       AmpR promoter: bla
    598..1458    +  CDS            AmpR: β-lactamase; bla; confers resistance to ampicillin, carbenicillin, and related antibiotics
   1629..2217    +  rep_origin     ori: high-copy-number ColE1/pMB1/pBR322/pUC origin of replication
   2403..2542    -  misc_feature   bom: basis of mobility region from pBR322
   2644..2835    -  CDS            rop: Rop protein, which maintains plasmids at low copy number; rop
   2852..3232    +  CDS            YPB1_ECOLX: Protein predicted: Swiss-Prot protein existence level 4. From Escherichia coli.
   3344..3362    +  promoter       T7 promoter: promoter for bacteriophage T7 RNA polymerase
   3394..3416    +  RBS            RBS: efficient ribosome binding site from bacteriophage T7 gene 10 (Olins and Rangwala, 1989)
   3434..3453    +  CDS            8xHis (fragment): 8xHis affinity tag
   3475..3495    +  CDS            TEV site: tobacco etch virus (TEV) protease recognition and cleavage site
   4106..4123    +  CDS            9xHis (fragment): 9xHis affinity tag
   4133..4182    +  CDS            SET1 (fragment): solubility-enhancement tag derived from T7 phage gene 10B
   4190..4237    +  terminator     T7 terminator: transcription terminator for bacteriophage T7 RNA polymerase
