[The description below was written by a language model from this plasmid's Addgene catalogue record and pLannotate feature annotations shown in this document.]
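Description:
pEAHISMRSATAG is a bacterial T7 expression plasmid for producing DNA-3-methyladenine glycosylase I (TAG) from Staphylococcus aureus, with "MRSA" in the name and purpose line pointing to a methicillin-resistant strain as the source. It is built on pEAHISTEV, a backbone derived from pDEST14, and totals about 4.27 kb, of which the insert accounts for 561 bp. The plasmid is maintained in E. coli through a ColE1/pMB1-type origin and selected with ampicillin via the bla gene and its native promoter. The feature tables also show an f1 phage origin, the pBR322 bom region and a rop gene. The catalogue lists the plasmid as high copy even though rop normally lowers copy number.

The expression cassette consists of a T7 promoter, the phage T7 gene 10 ribosome binding site, an N-terminal histidine tag followed by a TEV protease recognition site, the TAG coding sequence cloned between retained NcoI and BamHI sites, and a T7 terminator. The His tag allows metal-affinity purification, and TEV cleavage then removes it to leave near-native protein. Because transcription depends on T7 RNA polymerase, expression requires a DE3 lysogen host, while ordinary cloning strains serve for propagation. The annotation software did not label the TAG open reading frame itself, which lies in the unannotated stretch after the TEV site. It did detect a short His-tag-like fragment and a T7 gene 10B-derived fragment downstream of the insert; these look like backbone remnants, and the record does not indicate that they are part of the expressed protein. The depositor and sequencing-derived records differ by only a few nucleotides and share the same feature layout. The construct comes from a structural proteomics effort, consistent with use in recombinant protein production for structural and biochemical study.
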