Addgene plasmid #97004: pEAHISMRSATAG
Purpose: Expressing MRSA TAG protein
Depositing lab: Huanting Liu & James Naismith. Depositing organization: University of St. Andrews. Publication: The Scottish Structural Proteomics Facility: targets, methods and outputs. Oke M, Carter LG, Johnson KA, Liu H, McMahon SA, Yan X, Kerou M, Weikart ND, Kadi N, Sheikh MA, Schmelz S, Dorward M, Zawadzki M, Cozens C, Falconer H, Powers H, Overton IM, van Niekerk CA, Peng X, Patel P, Garrett RA, Prangishvili D, Botting CH, Coote PJ, Dryden DT, Barton GJ, Schwarz-Linek U, Challis GL, Taylor GL, White MF, Naismith JH. J Struct Funct Genomics. 2010 Jun;11(2):167-80. doi: 10.1007/s10969-010-9090-y. Epub 2010 Apr 24. PubMed 20419351.
Backbone
  Vector backbone: pEAHISTEV, modified from pDEST14
  Backbone manufacturer: BSRC, University of St Andrews
  Backbone size w/o insert (bp): 3705
  Total vector size (bp): 4266
Growth in bacteria
  Bacterial resistance: Ampicillin, 100 μg/mL
  Growth temperature: 37°C
  Growth strain: DH5alpha
  Growth instructions: Protein expression in DE3 strains
  Copy number: High Copy
Gene/Insert
  Gene/Insert name: DNA-3-methyladenine glycosylase I (alt name: TAG)
  Species: Staphylococcus aureus
  Insert size (bp): 561
  Promoter: T7
  Tag / fusion protein: N-ter TEV protease cleavable 6His (N terminal on backbone)
  Cloning method: Restriction Enzyme; 5′ cloning site NcoI (not destroyed); 3′ cloning site BamHI (not destroyed)
  Sequencing primers: 5′ T7 promoter; 3′ T7 terminator
Resource information
  A portion of this plasmid was derived from a plasmid made by: original
Terms and licenses: Academic/Nonprofit Terms; Industry Terms: Not Available to Industry
How to cite: pEAHISMRSATAG was a gift from Huanting Liu & James Naismith (Addgene plasmid # 97004 ; http://n2t.net/addgene:97004 ; RRID:Addgene_97004)
